>Addgene plasmid #137032 | pRSET-TEV-12His | addgene full sequence | sequence record 275697 | Addgene NGS Result
GATCTCGATCCCGCGAAATTAATACGACTCACTATAGGGAGACCACAACGGTTTCCCTCTAGAAATAATT
TTGTTTAACTTTAAGAAGGAGATATACATAGATCTGTCGCTCCTCATGTAGACACCGACACTGTGAACAC
CGCCATCCTGGGCGTTTCAAGGTCCGGCAAAGGCGAGACAATCGTAGTGCCAATGATCGACAATCTGAGC
CGCGCAAAGAACCAGTCTAGCATGGTCGTGAACGACCCCAAGGGCGAGCTCTACTCTGCCAGCAAGGAAA
CACTTGAGAAACGCGGATACGACGTGCAGGTGCTGAACATCCTGGATCCCCTGCAGGGCATGAGTTACAA
CCCACTCCAGCTCGTGATCGACGCCTGGGTGAACGGCGACGACCAGGAGGCTGCAAAGAGGGCAAACACA
CTGACTTTCTCACTGTACAACAACCCAAATGCTGGCGACAACGCTTTCTTTAACACCAGCGCCCAGAATG
CTATCAACGGAATCATCCTCGCTATGAGGAGGCAGAAGCTTGAAAATCTTTATTTTCAAGGTCACCATCA
TCACCACCATCACCATCATCACCACCATTAATAAAAGGGCGAATTCCAGCACACTGGCGGCCGTTACTAG
TGGATCCGGCTGCTAACAAAGCCCGAAAGGAAGCTGAGTTGGCTGCTGCCACCGCTGAGCAATAACTAGC
ATAACCCCTTGGGGCCTCTAAACGGGTCTTGAGGGGTTTTTTGCTGAAAGGAGGAACTATATCCGGATCT
GGCGTAATAGCGAAGAGGCCCGCACCGATCGCCCTTCCCAACAGTTGCGCAGCCTGAATGGCGAATGGG
[124 nt withheld, positions 840-963]
C
[91 nt withheld, positions 965-1055]
A
[49 nt withheld, positions 1057-1105]
CCTTTGACGTTGGAGTCCACGTTCTTT
[37 nt withheld, positions 1133-1169]
ACCCTATCTCGGTCTATTCTTTTGATTTATAAGGGATTTTGCCGATTTCGGCCTATTGGTTAAAAAATGA
GCTGATTTAACAAAAATTTAACGCGAATTTTAACAAAATATTAACGCTTACAATTTAGGTGGCACTTTTC
GGGGAAATGTGCGCGGAACCCCTATTTGTTTATTTTTCTAAATACATTCAAATATGTATCCGCTCATGAG
ACAATAACCCTGATAAATGCTTCAATAATATTGAAAAAGGAAGAGTATGAGTATTCAACATTTCCGTGTC
GCCCTTATTCCCTTTTTTGCGGCATTTTGCCTTCCTGTTTTTGCTCACCCAGAAACGCTGGTGAAAGTAA
AAGATGCTGAAGATCAGTTGGGTGCACGAGTGGGTTACATCGAACTGGATCTCAACAGCGGTAAGATCCT
TGAGAGTTTTCGCCCCGAAGAACGTTTTCCAATGATGAGCACTTTTAAAGTTCTGCTATGTGGCGCGGTA
TTATCCCGTATTGACGCCGGGCAAGAGCAACTCGGTCGCCGCATACACTATTCTCAGAATGACTTGGTTG
AGTACTCACCAGTCACAGAAAAGCATCTTACGGATGGCATGACAGTAAGAGAATTATGCAGTGCTGCCAT
AACCATGAGTGATAACACTGCGGCCAACTTACTTCTGACAACGATCGGAGGACCGAAGGAGCTAACCGCT
TTTTTGCACAACATGGGGGATCATGTAACTCGCCTTGATCGTTGGGAACCGGAGCTGAATGAAGCCATAC
CAAACGACGAGCGTGACACCACGATGCCTGTAGCAATGGCAACAACGTTGCGCAAACTATTAACTGGCGA
ACTACTTACTCTAGCTTCCCGGCAACAATTAATAGACTGGATGGAGGCGGATAAAGTTGCAGGACCACTT
CTGCGCTCGGCCCTTCCGGCTGGCTGGTTTATTGCTGATAAATCTGGAGCCGGTGAGCGTGGGTCTCGCG
GTATCATTGCAGCACTGGGGCCAGATGGTAAGCCCTCCCGTATCGTAGTTATCTACACGACGGGGAGTCA
GGCAACTATGGATGAACGAAATAGACAGATCGCTGAGATAGGTGCCTCACTGATTAAGCATTGGTAACTG
TCAGACCAAGTTTACTCATATATACTTTAGATTGATTTAAAACTTCATTTTTAATTTAAAAGGATCTAGG
TGAAGATCCTTTTTGATAATCTCATGACCAAAATCCCTTAACGTGAGTTTTCGTTCCACTGAGCGTCAGA
CCCCGTAGAAAAGATCAAAGGATCTTCTTGAGATCCTTTTTTTCTGCGCGTAATCTGCTGCTTGCAAACA
AAAAAACCACCGCTACCAGCGGTGGTTTGTTTGCCGGATCAAGAGCTACCAACTCTTTTTCCGAAGGTAA
CTGGCTTCAGCAGAGCGCAGATACCAAATACTGTTCTTCTAGTGTAGCCGTAGTTAGGCCACCACTTCAA
GAACTCTGTAGCACCGCCTACATACCTCGCTCTGCTAATCCTGTTACCAGTGGCTGCTGCCAGTGGCGAT
AAGTCGTGTCTTACCGGGTTGGACTCAAGACGATAGTTACCGGATAAGGCGCAGCGGTCGGGCTGAACGG
GGGGTTCGTGCACACAGCCCAGCTTGGAGCGAACGACCTACACCGAACTGAGATACCTACAGCGTGAGCT
ATGAGAAAGCGCCACGCTTCCCGAAGGGAGAAAGGCGGACAGGTATCCGGTAAGCGGCAGGGTCGGAACA
GGAGAGCGCACGAGGGAGCTTCCAGGGGGAAACGCCTGGTATCTTTATAGTCCTGTCGGGTTTCGCCACC
TCTGACTTGAGCGTCGATTTTTGTGATGCTCGTCAGGGGGGCGGAGCCTATGGAAAAACGCCAGCAACGC
GGCCTTTTTACGGTTCCTGGCCTTTTGCTGGCCTTTTGCTCACATGTTCTTTCCTGCGTTATCCCCTGAT
TCTGTGGATAACCGTATTACCGCCTTTGAGTGAGCTGATACCGCTCGCCGCAGCCGAACGACCGAGCGCA
GCGAGTCAGTGAGCGAGGAAGCGGAAGAGCGCCCAATACGCAAACCGCCTCTCCCCGCGCGTTGGCCGAT
TCATTAATGCAG
Features (pLannotate 1.2.2; 10 found; start..end, strand, type, name):
     20..38      +  promoter       T7 promoter: promoter for bacteriophage T7 RNA polymerase
     70..92      +  RBS            RBS: efficient ribosome binding site from bacteriophage T7 gene 10 (Olins and Rangwala, 1989)
    639..688     +  CDS            SET1 (fragment): solubility-enhancement tag derived from T7 phage gene 10B
    696..743     +  terminator     T7 terminator: transcription terminator for bacteriophage T7 RNA polymerase
    769..835     +  CDS            lacZα (fragment): LacZα fragment of β-galactosidase; lacZ fragment
    840..1268    +  rep_origin     f1 ori (sequence partly withheld): f1 bacteriophage origin of replication; arrow indicates direction of (+) strand synthesis
   1321..1425    +  promoter       AmpR promoter: bla
   1426..2286    +  CDS            AmpR: β-lactamase; bla; confers resistance to ampicillin, carbenicillin, and related antibiotics
   2457..3045    +  rep_origin     ori: high-copy-number ColE1/pMB1/pBR322/pUC origin of replication
   3228..3281    +  CDS            lacI (fragment): lac repressor; lacI; The lac repressor binds to the lac operator to inhibit transcription in E. coli. This inhibition can be relieved by adding lactose or isopropyl-β-D-thiogalactopyranoside (IPTG).
