[The description below was written by a language model from this plasmid's Addgene catalogue record and pLannotate feature annotations shown in this document.]
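Description:
pRSET-TEV-12His is an empty bacterial expression backbone of about 3.3 kb, derived from the pRSET-C8xHis vector and intended for T7-driven protein production in Escherichia coli. It is propagated as a high-copy plasmid through a ColE1/pUC-type origin and selected with ampicillin via the β-lactamase gene and its own promoter. An f1 phage origin is also present, a standard pRSET feature that permits single-stranded DNA production.

The expression cassette consists of the T7 promoter followed by the efficient ribosome binding site from T7 gene 10, a cloning region, and the T7 terminator. Expression therefore requires a host that supplies T7 RNA polymerase. The cloning region holds a removable 432 bp stuffer flanked by two BseRI sites. Because BseRI cuts outside its recognition sequence, excising the stuffer leaves none of that sequence in the final reading frame, and the linearised vector can be used with ligation-independent methods such as In-Fusion. An inserted open reading frame is fused at its C terminus to a twelve-histidine tag preceded by a TEV protease site, so the tag can be used for metal-affinity purification and then cleaved off. The automated annotation does not mark the TEV site, the His12 tag or the BseRI sites; these are known from the catalogue entry. The short fragments annotated as SET1, lacZα and lacI appear to be partial matches or backbone remnants rather than functional elements, and no complete lac repressor gene is annotated. The associated publication used this vector family for expression in E. coli of virulence factors from Borrelia burgdorferi.
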