Addgene plasmid #137032: pRSET-TEV-12His
Purpose: (Empty Backbone) empty vector; C-terminal TEV-protease-cleavable His12; T7 promoter; BseRI cloning sites (e.g., In-Fusion compatible)
Depositing lab: Debra Hansen. Depositing organization: Arizona State University. Publication: Membrane directed expression in Escherichia coli of BBA57 and other virulence factors from the Lyme disease agent Borrelia burgdorferi. Robertson KE, Truong CD, Craciunescu FM, Chiu PL, Fromme P, Hansen DT. Sci Rep. 2019 Nov 26;9(1):17606. doi: 10.1038/s41598-019-53830-x. PubMed 31772280.
Backbone
  Vector backbone: pRSET-C8xHis (DNASU access no. EvNO00629010)
  Vector type: Bacterial Expression
  Promoter: T7
  Tag / fusion protein: His12 (TEV protease cleavable) (C terminal on backbone)
Growth in bacteria
  Bacterial resistance: Ampicillin, 100 μg/mL
  Growth temperature: 37°C
  Growth strain: DH5alpha
  Copy number: High Copy
Gene/Insert
  Cloning method: Ligation Independent Cloning
  Sequencing primers: 5′ TAATACGACTCACTATAGGG; 3′ GCTAGTTATTGCTCAGCGG
Terms and licenses: Academic/Nonprofit Terms; Industry Terms: Not Available to Industry
Depositor comments: This empty vector is designed to allow cloning between two BseRI restriction sites that flank a removable 432 bp insert. BseRI cleavage occurs outside of its recognition sequence, thus avoiding inclusion of any of the BseRI recognition sequence in the final expressed protein sequence. A compatible ligation-independent system is In-Fusion.
How to cite: pRSET-TEV-12His was a gift from Debra Hansen (Addgene plasmid # 137032 ; http://n2t.net/addgene:137032 ; RRID:Addgene_137032)
